Addgene plasmid #216064: AA266
Purpose: Fragmid fragment: (2A Selection) TagRFP
Depositing lab: John Doench. Depositing organization: Broad Institute. Publication: Modular vector assembly enables rapid assessment of emerging CRISPR technologies. McGee AV, Liu YV, Griffith AL, Szegletes ZM, Wen B, Kraus C, Miller NW, Steger RJ, Escude Velasco B, Bosch JA, Zirin JD, Viswanatha R, Sontheimer EJ, Goodale A, Greene MA, Green TM, Doench JG. Cell Genom. 2024 Mar 13;4(3):100519. doi: 10.1016/j.xgen.2024.100519. PubMed 38484704.
Backbone
  Vector backbone: pUC57-Kan
  Vector type: Fragment
Growth in bacteria
  Bacterial resistance: Kanamycin, 50 μg/mL
  Growth temperature: 37°C
  Growth strain: DH5alpha
  Copy number: Unknown
Gene/Insert
  Gene/Insert name: P2A_v1.1; TagRFP_v1.1; Stop
  Species: Other
  Cloning method: Unknown
Resource information
  A portion of this plasmid was derived from a plasmid made by: Genscript ID: U4674HC080-6
Terms and licenses: Academic/Nonprofit Terms; Industry Terms: Not Available to Industry
Depositor comments: Please visit https://www.biorxiv.org/content/10.1101/2023.10.25.564061v1 for bioRxiv preprint.
How to cite: AA266 was a gift from John Doench (Addgene plasmid # 216064 ; http://n2t.net/addgene:216064 ; RRID:Addgene_216064)
