[The description below was written by a language model from this plasmid's Addgene catalogue record and pLannotate feature annotations shown in this document.]
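Description:
AA266 is a 3,397 nt "fragment" plasmid from the Fragmid modular vector assembly toolkit, built on the pUC57-Kan cloning backbone. It is not an expression vector in its own right but a bacterial storage plasmid that holds one interchangeable module for assembly into larger destination vectors. It is propagated in E. coli using the high-copy ColE1/pUC-type origin and selected with kanamycin through the aph(3')-Ia resistance gene. The remaining annotated backbone features are remnants of the pUC cloning region and its pBR322 ancestry: a split lacZα fragment, the lac promoter, lac operator and CAP binding site, and short fragments of lacI, bom and rop. None of these has a role in the module's function.

The payload belongs to the toolkit's "2A Selection" module class and consists of a P2A peptide sequence, a mammalian codon-optimized TagRFP coding sequence and a stop codon. TagRFP is a monomeric red fluorescent protein derived from the sea anemone Entacmaea quadricolor. The feature table annotates only the TagRFP open reading frame; the P2A element is named in the catalogue entry and presumably lies just upstream of it, but was not detected by the annotation. The fragment carries no promoter of its own. Once it is joined in frame behind an upstream coding module, the self-cleaving 2A sequence allows TagRFP to be co-translated from the same transcript and released as a separate protein. This gives a red fluorescent marker for identifying or sorting cells that express the assembled construct. The toolkit was developed for rapid construction and comparison of CRISPR technology vectors. The record does not state the cloning method or the flanking assembly sites.
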