Features (pLannotate 1.2.2; 10 found; start..end, strand, type, name):
    137..236     +  misc_feature   bom (fragment): basis of mobility region from pBR322
    242..399     -  CDS            lacZα (fragment): LacZα fragment of β-galactosidase; lacZ fragment
    513..1226    +  CDS            TagRFP: monomeric derivative of red fluorescent protein from Entacmaea quadricolor (Merzlyak et al., 2007) mammalian codon-optimized
   1331..1347    -  protein_bind   lac operator: The lac repressor binds to the lac operator to inhibit transcription in E. coli. This inhibition can be relieved by adding lactose or isopropyl-β-D-thiogalactopyranoside (IPTG). lac repressor encoded by lacI
   1355..1385    -  promoter       lac promoter: promoter for the E. coli lac operon
   1400..1421    -  protein_bind   CAP binding site: CAP binding activates transcription in the presence of cAMP. E. coli catabolite activator protein
   1434..1526    -  CDS            lacI (fragment): lac repressor; lacI; The lac repressor binds to the lac operator to inhibit transcription in E. coli. This inhibition can be relieved by adding lactose or isopropyl-β-D-thiogalactopyranoside (IPTG).
   1709..2297    -  rep_origin     ori: high-copy-number ColE1/pMB1/pBR322/pUC origin of replication
   2475..3284    -  CDS            KanR: aminoglycoside phosphotransferase; aph(3')-Ia; confers resistance to kanamycin in bacteria or G418 (Geneticin®) in eukaryotes
   3391..35      +  CDS            rop (fragment) (across the origin): Rop protein, which maintains plasmids at low copy number; rop
>Addgene plasmid #216064 | AA266 | addgene full sequence | sequence record 431538 | Addgene NGS Result
TCGCGCGTTTCGGTGATGACGGTGAAAACCTCTGACACATGCAGCTCCCGGAGACGGTCACAGCTTGTCT
GTAAGCGGATGCCGGGAGCAGACAAGCCCGTCAGGGCGCGTCAGCGGGTGTTGGCGGGTGTCGGGGCTGG
CTTAACTATGCGGCATCAGAGCAGATTGTACTGAGAGTGCACCATATGCGGTGTGAAATACCGCACAGAT
GCGTAAGGAGAAAATACCGCATCAGGCGCCATTCGCCATTCAGGCTGCGCAACTGTTGGGAAGGGCGATC
GGTGCGGGCCTCTTCGCTATTACGCCAGCTGGCGAAAGGGGGATGTGCTGCAAGGCGATTAAGTTGGGTA
ACGCCAGGGTTTTCCCAGTCACGACGTTGTAAAACGACGGCCAGAGAATTCGAGCTCGGTACCTCGCGAA
TACATCTAGATGAAGACGGAAGCGCAACAAACTTCTCTCTGCTGAAACAAGCCGGAGATGTCGAAGAGAA
TCCTGGACCGGCACCGGGATCCATGGTGTCTAAGGGCGAAGAGCTGATTAAGGAGAACATGCACATGAAG
CTGTACATGGAGGGCACCGTGAACAACCACCACTTCAAGTGCACATCCGAGGGCGAAGGCAAGCCCTACG
AGGGCACCCAGACCATGAGAATCAAGGTGGTCGAGGGCGGCCCTCTCCCCTTCGCCTTCGACATCCTGGC
TACCAGCTTCATGTACGGCAGCAGAACCTTCATCAACCACACCCAGGGCATCCCCGACTTCTTTAAGCAG
TCCTTCCCTGAGGGCTTCACATGGGAGAGAGTCACCACATACGAGGACGGGGGCGTGCTGACCGCTACCC
AGGACACCAGCCTCCAGGACGGCTGCCTCATCTACAACGTCAAGATCAGAGGGGTGAACTTCCCATCCAA
CGGCCCTGTGATGCAGAAGAAAACACTCGGCTGGGAGGCCAACACCGAGATGCTGTACCCCGCTGACGGC
GGCCTGGAAGGCAGAAGCGACATGGCCCTGAAGCTCGTGGGCGGGGGCCACCTGATCTGCAACTTCAAGA
CCACATACAGATCCAAGAAACCCGCTAAGAACCTCAAGATGCCCGGCGTCTACTATGTGGACCACAGACT
GGAAAGAATCAAGGAGGCCGACAAAGAGACCTACGTCGAGCAGCACGAGGTGGCTGTGGCCAGATACTGC
GACCTCCCTAGCAAACTGGGGCACAAACTTAATTGATAAATTCCAGTCTTCGGAACCAAATCGGATCCCG
GGCCCGTCGACTGCAGAGGCCTGCATGCAAGCTTGGTGTAATCATGGTCATAGCTGTTTCCTGTGTGAAA
TTGTTATCCGCTCACAATTCCACACAACATACGAGCCGGAAGCATAAAGTGTAAAGCCTGGGGTGCCTAA
TGAGTGAGCTAACTCACATTAATTGCGTTGCGCTCACTGCCCGCTTTCCAGTCGGGAAACCTGTCGTGCC
AGCTGCATTAATGAATCGGCCAACGCGCGGGGAGAGGCGGTTTGCGTATTGGGCGCTCTTCCGCTTCCTC
GCTCACTGACTCGCTGCGCTCGGTCGTTCGGCTGCGGCGAGCGGTATCAGCTCACTCAAAGGCGGTAATA
CGGTTATCCACAGAATCAGGGGATAACGCAGGAAAGAACATGTGAGCAAAAGGCCAGCAAAAGGCCAGGA
ACCGTAAAAAGGCCGCGTTGCTGGCGTTTTTCCATAGGCTCCGCCCCCCTGACGAGCATCACAAAAATCG
ACGCTCAAGTCAGAGGTGGCGAAACCCGACAGGACTATAAAGATACCAGGCGTTTCCCCCTGGAAGCTCC
CTCGTGCGCTCTCCTGTTCCGACCCTGCCGCTTACCGGATACCTGTCCGCCTTTCTCCCTTCGGGAAGCG
TGGCGCTTTCTCATAGCTCACGCTGTAGGTATCTCAGTTCGGTGTAGGTCGTTCGCTCCAAGCTGGGCTG
TGTGCACGAACCCCCCGTTCAGCCCGACCGCTGCGCCTTATCCGGTAACTATCGTCTTGAGTCCAACCCG
GTAAGACACGACTTATCGCCACTGGCAGCAGCCACTGGTAACAGGATTAGCAGAGCGAGGTATGTAGGCG
GTGCTACAGAGTTCTTGAAGTGGTGGCCTAACTACGGCTACACTAGAAGAACAGTATTTGGTATCTGCGC
TCTGCTGAAGCCAGTTACCTTCGGAAAAAGAGTTGGTAGCTCTTGATCCGGCAAACAAACCACCGCTGGT
AGCGGTGGTTTTTTTGTTTGCAAGCAGCAGATTACGCGCAGAAAAAAAGGATCTCAAGAAGATCCTTTGA
TCTTTTCTACGGGGTCTGACGCTCAGTGGAACGAAAACTCACGTTAAGGGATTTTGGTCATGAGATTATC
AAAAAGGATCTTCACCTAGATCCTTTTAAATTAAAAATGAAGTTTTAAATCAAGCCCAATCTGAATAATG
TTACAACCAATTAACCAATTCTGATTAGAAAAACTCATCGAGCATCAAATGAAACTGCAATTTATTCATA
TCAGGATTATCAATACCATATTTTTGAAAAAGCCGTTTCTGTAATGAAGGAGAAAACTCACCGAGGCAGT
TCCATAGGATGGCAAGATCCTGGTATCGGTCTGCGATTCCGACTCGTCCAACATCAATACAACCTATTAA
TTTCCCCTCGTCAAAAATAAGGTTATCAAGTGAGAAATCACCATGAGTGACGACTGAATCCGGTGAGAAT
GGCAAAAGTTTATGCATTTCTTTCCAGACTTGTTCAACAGGCCAGCCATTACGCTCGTCATCAAAATCAC
TCGCATCAACCAAACCGTTATTCATTCGTGATTGCGCCTGAGCGAGACGAAATACGCGATCGCTGTTAAA
AGGACAATTACAAACAGGAATCGAATGCAACCGGCGCAGGAACACTGCCAGCGCATCAACAATATTTTCA
CCTGAATCAGGATATTCTTCTAATACCTGGAATGCTGTTTTTCCGGGGATCGCAGTGGTGAGTAACCATG
CATCATCAGGAGTACGGATAAAATGCTTGATGGTCGGAAGAGGCATAAATTCCGTCAGCCAGTTTAGTCT
GACCATCTCATCTGTAACATCATTGGCAACGCTACCTTTGCCATGTTTCAGAAACAACTCTGGCGCATCG
GGCTTCCCATACAAGCGATAGATTGTCGCACCTGATTGCCCGACATTATCGCGAGCCCATTTATACCCAT
ATAAATCAGCATCCATGTTGGAATTTAATCGCGGCCTCGACGTTTCCCGTTGAATATGGCTCATAACACC
CCTTGTATTACTGTTTATGTAAGCAGACAGTTTTATTGTTCATGATGATATATTTTTATCTTGTGCAATG
TAACATCAGAGATTTTGAGACACGGGCCAGAGCTGCA
